>Addgene plasmid #221566 | OpenCRISPR-1 sgRNA-16nt stem | addgene full sequence | sequence record 437904 | Addgene NGS Result
GAAGATCCTTTGATCTTTTCTACGGGGTCTGACGCTCAGTGGAACGAAAACTCACGTTAAGGGATTTTGG
TCATGAGATTATCAAAAAGGATCTTCACCTAGATCCTTTTAAATTAAAAATGAAGTTTTAAATCAATCTA
AAGTATATATGAGTAAACTTGGTCTGACAGTTACCAATGCTTAATCAGTGAGGCACCTATCTCAGCGATC
TGTCTATTTCGTTCATCCATAGTTGCATTTAAATTTCCGAACTCTCCAAGGCCCTCGTCGGAAAATCTTC
AAACCTTTCGTCCGATCCATCTTGCAGGCTACCTCTCGAACGAACTATCGCAAGTCTCTTGGCCGGCCTT
GCGCCTTGGCTATTGCTTGGCAGCGCCTATCGCCAGGTATTACTCCAATCCCGAATATCCGAGATCGGGA
TCACCCGAGAGAAGTTCAACCTACATCCTCAATCCCGATCTATCCGAGATCCGAGGAATATCGAAATCGG
GGCGCGCCTGGTGTACCGAGAACGATCCTCTCAGTGCGAGTCTCGACGATCCATATCGTTGCTTGGCAGT
CAGCCAGTCGGAATCCAGCTTGGGACCCAGGAAGTCCAATCGTCAGATATTGTACTCAAGCCTGGTCACG
GCAGCGTACCGATCTGTTTAAACCTAGATATTGATAGTCTGATCGGTCAACGTATAATCGAGTCCTAGCT
TTTGCAAACATCTATCAAGAGACAGGATCAGCAGGAGGCTTTCGCATGAGTATTCAACATTTCCGTGTCG
CCCTTATTCCCTTTTTTGCGGCATTTTGCCTTCCTGTTTTTGCTCACCCAGAAACGCTGGTGAAAGTAAA
AGATGCTGAAGATCAGTTGGGTGCGCGAGTGGGTTACATCGAACTGGATCTCAACAGCGGTAAGATCCTT
GAGAGTTTTCGCCCCGAAGAACGCTTTCCAATGATGAGCACTTTTAAAGTTCTGCTATGTGGCGCGGTAT
TATCCCGTATTGACGCCGGGCAAGAGCAACTCGGTCGCCGCATACACTATTCTCAGAATGACTTGGTTGA
GTATTCACCAGTCACAGAAAAGCATCTTACGGATGGCATGACAGTAAGAGAATTATGCAGTGCTGCCATA
ACCATGAGTGATAACACTGCGGCCAACTTACTTCTGACAACGATTGGAGGACCGAAGGAGCTAACCGCTT
TTTTGCACAACATGGGGGATCATGTAACTCGCCTTGATCGTTGGGAACCGGAGCTGAATGAAGCCATACC
AAACGACGAGCGTGACACCACGATGCCTGTAGCAATGGCAACAACCTTGCGTAAACTATTAACTGGCGAA
CTACTTACTCTAGCTTCCCGGCAACAGTTGATAGACTGGATGGAGGCGGATAAAGTTGCAGGACCACTTC
TGCGCTCGGCCCTTCCGGCTGGCTGGTTTATTGCTGATAAATCTGGAGCCGGTGAGCGTGGGTCTCGCGG
TATCATTGCAGCACTGGGGCCAGATGGTAAGCCCTCCCGTATCGTAGTTATCTACACGACGGGGAGTCAG
GCAACTATGGATGAACGAAATAGACAGATCGCTGAGATAGGTGCCTCACTGATTAAGCATTGGTAACCGA
TTCTAGGTGCATTGGCGCAGAAAAAAATGCCTGATGCGACGCTGCGCGTCTTATACTCCCACATATGCCA
GATTCAGCAACGGATACGGCTTCCCCAACTTGCCCACTTCCATACGTGTCCTCCTTACCAGAAATTTATC
CTTAAGATCCCGAATCGTTTAAACTCGACTCTGGCTCTATCGAATCTCCGTCGTTTCGAGCTTACGCGAA
CAGCCGTGGCGCTCATTTGCTCGTCGGGCATCGAATCTCGTCAGCTATCGTCAGCTTACCTTTTTGGCAG
CGATCGCGGCTCCCGACATCTTGGACCATTAGCTCCACAGGTATCTTCTTCCCTCTAGTGGTCATAACAG
CAGCTTCAGCTACCTCTCAATTCAAAAAACCCCTCAAGACCCGTTTAGAGGCCCCAAGGGGTTATGCTAT
CAATCGTTGCGTTACACACACAAAAAACCAACACACATCCATCTTCGATGGATAGCGATTTTATTGAGGG
CCTATTTCCCATGATTCCTTCATATTTGCATATACGATACAAGGCTGTTAGAGAGATAATTAGAATTAAT
TTGACTGTAAACACAAAGATATTAGTACAAAATACGTGACGTAGAAAGTAATAATTTCTTGGGTAGTTTG
CAGTTTTAAAATTATGTTTTAAAATGGACTATCATATGCTTACCGTAACTTGAAAGTATTTCGATTTCTT
GGCTTTATATATCTTGTGGAAAGGACGAAACACCGGCCCAGACTGAGCACGTGAGTTTTAGAGCTGTGTT
GAAAAACACAGCAAGTTAAAATAAGGCTTTGTCCGTATCCAACTTGAAAAAGTGAGCACCGATTCGGTGC
TTTTTTTAAGCTTGGGCCGCTCGAGGTACCTCTCTACATATGACATGGGAGTTTGTTTTGGCAATCTAAC
TGCTGATCGAGTGTAGCCAGATCTAGTAATCAATTACGGGGTCATTAGTTCATAGCCCATATATGGAGTT
CCGCGTTACATAACTTACGGTAAATGGCCCGCCTGGCTGACCGCCCAACGACCCCCGCCCATTGACGTCA
ATAATGACGTATGTTCCCATAGTAACGCCAATAGGGACTTTCCATTGACGTCAATGGGTGGAGTATTTAC
GGTAAACTGCCCACTTGGCAGTACATCAAGTGTATCATATGCCAAGTACGCCCCCTATTGACGTCAATGA
CGGTAAATGGCCCGCCTGGCATTATGCCCAGTACATGACCTTATGGGACTTTCCTACTTGGCAGTACATC
TACGTATTAGTCATCGCTATTACCATGCTGATGCGGTTTTGGCAGTACATCAATGGGCGTGGATAGCGGT
TTGACTCACGGGGATTTCCAAGTCTCCACCCCATTGACGTCAATGGGAGTTTGTTTTGGCACCAAAATCA
ACGGGACTTTCCAAAATGTCGTAACAACTCCGCCCCATTGACGCAAATGGGCGGTAGGCGTGTACGGTGG
GAGGTCTATATAAGCAGAGCTGGTTTAGTGAACCGTCAGATCAGATCTTTGTCGATCCTACCATCCACTC
GACACACCCGCCAGCGGCCGCATGGTGAGCAAGGGCGAGGAGCTGTTCACCGGGGTGGTGCCCATCCTGG
TCGAGCTGGACGGCGACGTAAACGGCCACAAGTTCAGCGTGTCCGGCGAGGGCGAGGGCGATGCCACCTA
CGGCAAGCTGACCCTGAAGTTCATCTGCACCACCGGCAAGCTGCCCGTGCCCTGGCCCACCCTCGTGACC
ACCCTGACCTACGGCGTGCAGTGCTTCAGCCGCTACCCCGACCACATGAAGCAGCACGACTTCTTCAAGT
CCGCCATGCCCGAAGGCTACGTCCAGGAGCGCACCATCTTCTTCAAGGACGACGGCAACTACAAGACCCG
CGCCGAGGTGAAGTTCGAGGGCGACACCCTGGTGAACCGCATCGAGCTGAAGGGCATCGACTTCAAGGAG
GACGGCAACATCCTGGGGCACAAGCTGGAGTACAACTACAACAGCCACAACGTCTATATCATGGCCGACA
AGCAGAAGAACGGCATCAAGGTGAACTTCAAGATCCGCCACAACATCGAGGACGGCAGCGTGCAGCTCGC
CGACCACTACCAGCAGAACACCCCCATCGGCGACGGCCCCGTGCTGCTGCCCGACAACCACTACCTGAGC
ACCCAGTCCGCCCTGAGCAAAGACCCCAACGAGAAGCGCGATCACATGGTCCTGCTGGAGTTCGTGACCG
CCGCCGGGATCACTCTCGGCATGGACGAGCTGTACAAGTAAGGATCCGCAGGCCTCTGCTAGCTTGACTG
ACTGAGATACAGCGTACCTTCAGCTCACAGACATGATAAGATACATTGATGAGTTTGGACAAACCACAAC
TAGAATGCAGTGAAAAAAATGCTTTATTTGTGAAATTTGTGATGCTATTGCTTTATTTGTAACCATTATA
AGCTGCAATAAACAAGTTAACAACAACAATTGCATTCATTTTATGTTTCAGGTTCAGGGGGAGGTGTGGG
AGGTTTTTTAAAGCAAGTAAAACCTCTACAAATGTGGTATTGGCCCATCTCTATCGGTATCGCGATCTCT
CGATTTCGATCAAGACATTCCTTTAATGGTCTTTTCTGGACACCACTAGGGGTCAGAAGTAGTTCATCAA
ACTTTCTTCCCTCCCTAATCTCATTGGTTACCTTGGGCTATCGAAACTTAATTAACCAGTCAAGTCAGCT
ACTTGGCGAGATCGACTTGTCTGGGTTTCGACTACGCTCAGAATTGCGTCAGTCAAGTTCGATCTGGTCC
TTGCTATTGCACCCGTTCTCCGATTACGAGTTTCATTTAAATCATGTGAGCAAAAGGCCAGCAAAAGGCC
AGGAACCGTAAAAAGGCCGCGTTGCTGGCGTTTTTCCATAGGCTCCGCCCCCCTGACGAGCATCACAAAA
ATCGACGCTCAAGTCAGAGGTGGCGAAACCCGACAGGACTATAAAGATACCAGGCGTTTCCCCCTGGAAG
CTCCCTCGTGCGCTCTCCTGTTCCGACCCTGCCGCTTACCGGATACCTGTCCGCCTTTCTCCCTTCGGGA
AGCGTGGCGCTTTCTCATAGCTCACGCTGTAGGTATCTCAGTTCGGTGTAGGTCGTTCGCTCCAAGCTGG
GCTGTGTGCACGAACCCCCCGTTCAGCCCGACCGCTGCGCCTTATCCGGTAACTATCGTCTTGAGTCCAA
CCCGGTAAGACACGACTTATCGCCACTGGCAGCAGCCACTGGTAACAGGATTAGCAGAGCGAGGTATGTA
GGCGGTGCTACAGAGTTCTTGAAGTGGTGGCCTAACTACGGCTACACTAGAAGAACAGTATTTGGTATCT
GCGCTCTGCTGAAGCCAGTTACCTTCGGAAAAAGAGTTGGTAGCTCTTGATCCGGCAAACAAACCACCGC
TGGTAGCGGTGGTTTTTTTGTTTGCAAGCAGCAGATTACGCGCAGAAAAAAAGGATCTCAA
Features (pLannotate 1.2.2; 17 found; start..end, strand, type, name):
    172..236     -  CDS            bla(M) (fragment): β-lactamase lacking the signal sequence; bla(M); allows cytosolic expression of β-lactamase
    746..1606    +  CDS            AmpR: β-lactamase; bla; confers resistance to ampicillin, carbenicillin, and related antibiotics
   1619..1755    +  terminator     rrnG terminator: transcription terminator from the E. coli ribosomal RNA rrnG operon (Albrechtsen et al., 1991)
   1907..1978    +  misc_feature   5' β-globin insulator: insulator upstream of the human β-globin locus (Farrell et al., 2002)
   1983..2029    -  terminator     T7 terminator: transcription terminator for bacteriophage T7 RNA polymerase
   2047..2095    -  polyA_signal   poly(A) signal: synthetic polyadenylation signal
   2096..2336    +  promoter       U6 promoter: RNA polymerase III promoter for human U6 snRNA
   2365..2456    +  ncRNA          tracrRNA: Accession: RF02348 - Trans-activating crRNA
   2495..2513    +  promoter       CMV promoter (fragment): human cytomegalovirus (CMV) immediate early promoter
   2594..2897    +  enhancer       CMV enhancer: human cytomegalovirus immediate early enhancer
   2970..2987    -  promoter       CMV promoter (fragment): human cytomegalovirus (CMV) immediate early promoter
   3050..3101    +  promoter       CMVd2 promoter: truncated human cytomegalovirus (CMV) immediate early promoter that yields moderately reduced expression relative to the full-length promoter
   3172..3891    +  CDS            EGFP: the original enhanced GFP (Yang et al., 1996) mammalian codon-optimized
   3957..4078    -  polyA_signal   SV40 poly(A) signal: SV40 polyadenylation signal
   4101..4170    -  CDS            large T antigen (fragment): large T antigen from SV40 (simian virus 40)
   4216..4287    +  misc_feature   3' β-globin insulator: insulator downstream of the human β-globin locus (Farrell et al., 2002)
   4513..5101    -  rep_origin     ori: high-copy-number ColE1/pMB1/pBR322/pUC origin of replication
