[The description below was written by a language model from this plasmid's Addgene catalogue record and pLannotate feature annotations shown in this document.]
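Description:
OpenCRISPR-1 sgRNA-16nt stem is a 5.1 kb mammalian expression plasmid built on the Twist pTwist CMV backbone, designed to supply the guide RNA component for the OpenCRISPR-1 genome editor in human cells. It is maintained in E. coli as a high-copy plasmid through a ColE1/pUC-type origin and selected with ampicillin via the AmpR β-lactamase gene. According to the record, the backbone was modified by removing repeated rrnG and T7 terminators to improve plasmid stability, and single copies of each remain in the annotation. A GFP reporter cassette was also added.

The payload consists of two independent transcription units flanked by short 5' and 3' β-globin insulator elements. The first is a human U6 RNA polymerase III promoter driving the single guide RNA. The annotation detects a tracrRNA-like scaffold shortly downstream of the promoter, and the name indicates a scaffold variant with a 16-nucleotide stem loop. The small gap between promoter and scaffold would accommodate a spacer, but the record does not state whether a specific targeting sequence is present or what it targets. The second unit is a CMV enhancer/promoter driving EGFP, followed by an SV40 polyadenylation signal, which marks transfected cells by fluorescence. The small bla(M), large T antigen and isolated CMV promoter fragments are probably annotation by-products of neighbouring elements rather than functional parts.

No nuclease coding sequence is annotated, so the plasmid would be co-delivered with a separate OpenCRISPR-1 expression construct. Typical use is transient transfection of human cells for genome-editing experiments, with GFP serving to monitor or enrich for transfection.
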