Addgene plasmid #221566: OpenCRISPR-1 sgRNA-16nt stem
Purpose: Express OpenCRISPR-1 sgRNA (16nt stem loop) in human cells using a U6 promoter. Plasmid also encodes a CMV-driven GFP reporter.
Depositing lab: Ali Madani. Depositing organization: Profluent Bio. Publication: Design of highly functional genome editors by modelling CRISPR-Cas sequences. Ruffolo JA, Nayfach S, Gallagher J, Bhatnagar A, Beazer J, Hussain R, Russ J, Yip J, Hill E, Pacesa M, Meeske AJ, Cameron P, Madani A. Nature. 2025 Jul 30. doi: 10.1038/s41586-025-09298-z. PubMed 40739342.
Backbone
  Vector backbone: pTwist CMV
  Backbone manufacturer: Twist
  Backbone size w/o insert (bp): 4303
  Total vector size (bp): 5101
  Modifications to backbone: Removed repeated rrnG and T7 terminators to increase plasmid stability. Added GFP reporter cassette.
  Vector type: Mammalian Expression
Growth in bacteria
  Bacterial resistance: Ampicillin, 100 μg/mL
  Growth temperature: 37°C
  Growth strain: DH5alpha
  Copy number: High Copy
Gene/Insert
  Gene/Insert name: OpenCRISPR-1 sgRNA 16nt stem loop (alt name: OpenCRISPR1 sgRNA 16nt stem loop)
  Species: H. sapiens (human)
  Insert size (bp): 1796
  Promoter: U6
  Cloning method: Gibson Cloning
  Sequencing primers: 5′ Whole plasmid sequencing
Terms and licenses: Academic/Nonprofit Terms; Industry Terms
Depositor comments: Please visit https://doi.org/10.1101/2024.04.22.590591 for bioRxiv preprint.
How to cite: OpenCRISPR-1 sgRNA-16nt stem was a gift from Ali Madani (Addgene plasmid # 221566 ; http://n2t.net/addgene:221566 ; RRID:Addgene_221566)
